>Addgene plasmid #74225 | pJK545 | depositor full sequence | sequence record 139433 | pJK545 sequence 6070 bps
GGGGAATTGTGAGCGGATAACAATTCCCCTCTAGAAATAATTTTGTTTAACTTTAAGAAGGAGATATACC
ATGGCAAGCTTGCGGCCGCATAATGCTTAAGTCGAACAGAAAGTAATCGTATTGTACACGGCCGCATAAT
CGAAATTAATACGACTCACTATAGGGGAATTGTGAGCGGATAACAATTCCCCATCTTAGTATATTAGTTA
AGTATAAGAAGGAGATATACATATGAAAGCAGCAATTATCGTATTCCCCGGCACAAACCGGGAGCGCGAT
ATGGCCATTGCCCTCAAGCGCGTTACAGGGCAGGCCCCGCGCATGATCTGGCACCATGAAACAGATCTGG
GAGATACCGATCTAGTCGTGCTGCCAGGTGGTTTCAGCTATGGCGATTATCTGCGCTGTGGTGCCATGGC
AGCGCATTCTCCCATCATGGCGGCTATCAAAGCCTTTGCCCAAAAGGGTGGCCATATTTTGGGTGTGTGC
AACGGCTTCCAGATTTTAACGGAAACAGGGCTTCTGCCCGGTGCTCTGTTGCGCAACGCCAACCTGCGCT
TTCTCTCTCAGGATTGCTACCTGAAGGTGGAAGCAGAGAACACACCTTTCACTCACAAGTGGAAGAAGGG
TGATGTTTTCCGCACCCCTCTGGCCCATGGTGATGGCAATTACACGGCAGATATCGCCACGCTGGAACGG
CTTGAAGGTGAAGGTCTTGTGGCTTTCCACTATGCCGATGCCAAAGGCAATGTGCAGGCTGATGATGCCA
TCAGCAACCCCAATGGCAGCATCAACAGCATTGCGGGTATTCTGAGCGAAAACAAACGCATTTGCGGCAT
GATGCCTCATCCAGAAGATCTGGTTGATCCTCTCATGGGTGGGGAAGATGGTCTGCCATTGTTCCAAGGT
CTGGTGGAGGCTGTAGTCCGGTGAATAAGCCTGTAACCGTTGATGAATCCCTTGCCCGTGAATTCGAGCT
CCGTCGACAAGCTTGCGGCCGCACTCGAGTCTGGTAAAGAAACCGCTGCTGCGAAATTTGAACGCCAGCA
CATGGACTCGTCTACTAGCGCAGCTTAATTAACCTAGGCTGCTGCCACCGCTGAGCAATAACTAGCATAA
CCCCTTGGGGCCTCTAAACGGGTCTTGAGGGGTTTTTTGCTGAAAGGAGGAACTATATCCGGATTGGCGA
ATGGG
[124 nt withheld, positions 1196-1319]
C
[91 nt withheld, positions 1321-1411]
A
[49 nt withheld, positions 1413-1461]
CCTTTGACGTTGGAGTCCACGTTCTTT
[37 nt withheld, positions 1489-1525]
ACCCTATCTCGGTCTATTCTTTTGATTTATAAGGGATTTTGCCGATTTCGGCCTATTGGTTAAAAAATGA
GCTGATTTAACAAAAATTTAACGCGAATTTTAACAAAATATTAACGTTTACAATTTCTGGCGGCACGATG
GCATGAGATTATCAAAAAGGATCTTCACCTAGATCCTTTTAAATTAAAAATGAAGTTTTAAATCAATCTA
AAGTATATATGAGTAAACTTGGTCTGACAGTTACCAATGCTTAATCAGTGAGGCACCTATCTCAGCGATC
TGTCTATTTCGTTCATCCATAGTTGCCTGACTCCCCGTCGTGTAGATAACTACGATACGGGAGGGCTTAC
CATCTGGCCCCAGTGCTGCAATGATACCGCGAGACCCACGCTCACCGGCTCCAGATTTATCAGCAATAAA
CCAGCCAGCCGGAAGGGCCGAGCGCAGAAGTGGTCCTGCAACTTTATCCGCCTCCATCCAGTCTATTAAT
TGTTGCCGGGAAGCTAGAGTAAGTAGTTCGCCAGTTAATAGTTTGCGCAACGTTGTTGCCATTGCTACAG
GCATCGTGGTGTCACGCTCGTCGTTTGGTATGGCTTCATTCAGCTCCGGTTCCCAACGATCAAGGCGAGT
TACATGATCCCCCATGTTGTGCAAAAAAGCGGTTAGCTCCTTCGGTCCTCCGATCGTTGTCAGAAGTAAG
TTGGCCGCAGTGTTATCACTCATGGTTATGGCAGCACTGCATAATTCTCTTACTGTCATGCCATCCGTAA
GATGCTTTTCTGTGACTGGTGAGTACTCAACCAAGTCATTCTGAGAATAGTGTATGCGGCGACCGAGTTG
CTCTTGCCCGGCGTCAATACGGGATAATACCGCGCCACATAGCAGAACTTTAAAAGTGCTCATCATTGGA
AAACGTTCTTCGGGGCGAAAACTCTCAAGGATCTTACCGCTGTTGAGATCCAGTTCGATGTAACCCACTC
GTGCACCCAACTGATCTTCAGCATCTTTTACTTTCACCAGCGTTTCTGGGTGAGCAAAAACAGGAAGGCA
AAATGCCGCAAAAAAGGGAATAAGGGCGACACGGAAATGTTGAATACTCATACTCTTCCTTTTTCAATCA
TGATTGAAGCATTTATCAGGGTTATTGTCTCATGAGCGGATACATATTTGAATGTATTTAGAAAAATAAA
CAAATAGGTCATGACCAAAATCCCTTAACGTGAGTTTTCGTTCCACTGAGCGTCAGACCCCGTAGAAAAG
ATCAAAGGATCTTCTTGAGATCCTTTTTTTCTGCGCGTAATCTGCTGCTTGCAAACAAAAAAACCACCGC
TACCAGCGGTGGTTTGTTTGCCGGATCAAGAGCTACCAACTCTTTTTCCGAAGGTAACTGGCTTCAGCAG
AGCGCAGATACCAAATACTGTCCTTCTAGTGTAGCCGTAGTTAGGCCACCACTTCAAGAACTCTGTAGCA
CCGCCTACATACCTCGCTCTGCTAATCCTGTTACCAGTGGCTGCTGCCAGTGGCGATAAGTCGTGTCTTA
CCGGGTTGGACTCAAGACGATAGTTACCGGATAAGGCGCAGCGGTCGGGCTGAACGGGGGGTTCGTGCAC
ACAGCCCAGCTTGGAGCGAACGACCTACACCGAACTGAGATACCTACAGCGTGAGCTATGAGAAAGCGCC
ACGCTTCCCGAAGGGAGAAAGGCGGACAGGTATCCGGTAAGCGGCAGGGTCGGAACAGGAGAGCGCACGA
GGGAGCTTCCAGGGGGAAACGCCTGGTATCTTTATAGTCCTGTCGGGTTTCGCCACCTCTGACTTGAGCG
TCGATTTTTGTGATGCTCGTCAGGGGGGCGGAGCCTATGGAAAAACGCCAGCAACGCGGCCTTTTTACGG
TTCCTGGCCTTTTGCTGGCCTTTTGCTCACATGTTCTTTCCTGCGTTATCCCCTGATTCTGTGGATAACC
GTATTACCGCCTTTGAGTGAGCTGATACCGCTCGCCGCAGCCGAACGACCGAGCGCAGCGAGTCAGTGAG
CGAGGAAGCGGAAGAGCGCCTGATGCGGTATTTTCTCCTTACGCATCTGTGCGGTATTTCACACCGCATA
TATGGTGCACTCTCAGTACAATCTGCTCTGATGCCGCATAGTTAAGCCAGTATACACTCCGCTATCGCTA
CGTGACTGGGTCATGGCTGCGCCCCGACACCCGCCAACACCCGCTGACGCGCCCTGACGGGCTTGTCTGC
TCCCGGCATCCGCTTACAGACAAGCTGTGACCGTCTCCGGGAGCTGCATGTGTCAGAGGTTTTCACCGTC
ATCACCGAAACGCGCGAGGCAGCTGCGGTAAAGCTCATCAGCGTGGTCGTGAAGCGATTCACAGATGTCT
GCCTGTTCATCCGCGTCCAGCTCGTTGAGTTTCTCCAGAAGCGTTAATGTCTGGCTTCTGATAAAGCGGG
CCATGTTAAGGGCGGTTTTTTCCTGTTTGGTCACTGATGCCTCCGTGTAAGGGGGATTTCTGTTCATGGG
GGTAATGATACCGATGAAACGAGAGAGGATGCTCACGATACGGGTTACTGATGATGAACATGCCCGGTTA
CTGGAACGTTGTGAGGGTAAACAACTGGCGGTATGGATGCGGCGGGACCAGAGAAAAATCACTCAGGGTC
AATGCCAGCGCTTCGTTAATACAGATGTAGGTGTTCCACAGGGTAGCCAGCAGCATCCTGCGATGCAGAT
CCGGAACATAATGGTGCAGGGCGCTGACTTCCGCGTTTCCAGACTTTACGAAACACGGAAACCGAAGACC
ATTCATGTTGTTGCTCAGGTCGCAGACGTTTTGCAGCAGCAGTCGCTTCACGTTCGCTCGCGTATCGGTG
ATTCATTCTGCTAACCAGTAAGGCAACCCCGCCAGCCTAGCCGGGTCCTCAACGACAGGAGCACGATCAT
GCTAGTCATGCCCCGCGCCCACCGGAAGGAGCTGACTGGGTTGAAGGCTCTCAAGGGCATCGGTCGAGAT
CCCGGTGCCTAATGAGTGAGCTAACTTACATTAATTGCGTTGCGCTCACTGCCCGCTTTCCAGTCGGGAA
ACCTGTCGTGCCAGCTGCATTAATGAATCGGCCAACGCGCGGGGAGAGGCGGTTTGCGTATTGGGCGCCA
GGGTGGTTTTTCTTTTCACCAGTGAGACGGGCAACAGCTGATTGCCCTTCACCGCCTGGCCCTGAGAGAG
TTGCAGCAAGCGGTCCACGCTGGTTTGCCCCAGCAGGCGAAAATCCTGTTTGATGGTGGTTAACGGCGGG
ATATAACATGAGCTGTCTTCGGTATCGTCGTATCCCACTACCGAGATGTCCGCACCAACGCGCAGCCCGG
ACTCGGTAATGGCGCGCATTGCGCCCAGCGCCATCTGATCGTTGGCAACCAGCATCGCAGTGGGAACGAT
GCCCTCATTCAGCATTTGCATGGTTTGTTGAAAACCGGACATGGCACTCCAGTCGCCTTCCCGTTCCGCT
ATCGGCTGAATTTGATTGCGAGTGAGATATTTATGCCAGCCAGCCAGACGCAGACGCGCCGAGACAGAAC
TTAATGGGCCCGCTAACAGCGCGATTTGCTGGTGACCCAATGCGACCAGATGCTCCACGCCCAGTCGCGT
ACCGTCTTCATGGGAGAAAATAATACTGTTGATGGGTGTCTGGTCAGAGACATCAAGAAATAACGCCGGA
ACATTAGTGCAGGCAGCTTCCACAGCAATGGCATCCTGGTCATCCAGCGGATAGTTAATGATCAGCCCAC
TGACGCGTTGCGCGAGAAGATTGTGCACCGCCGCTTTACAGGCTTCGACGCCGCTTCGTTCTACCATCGA
CACCACCACGCTGGCACCCAGTTGATCGGCGCGAGATTTAATCGCCGCGACAATTTGCGACGGCGCGTGC
AGGGCCAGACTGGAGGTGGCAACGCCAATCAGCAACGACTGTTTGCCCGCCAGTTGTTGTGCCACGCGGT
TGGGAATGTAATTCAGCTCCGCCATCGCCGCTTCCACTTTTTCCCGCGTTTTCGCAGAAACGTGGCTGGC
CTGGTTCACCACGCGGGAAACGGTCTGATAAGAGACACCGGCATACTCTGCGACATCGTATAACGTTACT
GGTTTCACATTCACCACCCTGAATTGACTCTCTTCCGGGCGCTATCATGCCATACCGCGAAAGGTTTTGC
GCCATTCGATGGTGTCCGGGATCTCGACGCTCTCCCTTATGCGACTCCTGCATTAGGAAGCAGCCCAGTA
GTAGGTTGAGGCCGTTGAGCACCGCCGCCGCAAGGAATGGTGCATGCAAGGAGATGGCGCCCAACAGTCC
CCCGGCCACGGGGCCTGCCACCATACCCACGCCGAAACAAGCGCTCATGAGCCCGAAGTGGCGAGCCCGA
TCTTCCCCATCGGTGATGTCGGCGATATAGGCGCCAGCAACCGCACCTGTGGCGCCGGTGATGCCGGCCA
CGATGCGTCCGGCGTAGAGGATCGAGATCGATCTCGATCCCGCGAAATTAATACGACTCACTATA
Features (pLannotate 1.2.2; 21 found; start..end, strand, type, name):
      3..27      +  protein_bind   lac operator: The lac repressor binds to the lac operator to inhibit transcription in E. coli. This inhibition can be relieved by adding lactose or isopropyl-β-D-thiogalactopyranoside (IPTG). lac repressor encoded by lacI
     42..64      +  RBS            RBS: efficient ribosome binding site from bacteriophage T7 gene 10 (Olins and Rangwala, 1989)
    147..165     +  promoter       T7 promoter: promoter for bacteriophage T7 RNA polymerase
    166..190     +  protein_bind   lac operator: The lac repressor binds to the lac operator to inhibit transcription in E. coli. This inhibition can be relieved by adding lactose or isopropyl-β-D-thiogalactopyranoside (IPTG). lac repressor encoded by lacI
    245..904     +  CDS            purQ: PURQ_SYNY3 - Experimental evidence at protein level: Swiss-Prot protein existence level 1. Part of the phosphoribosylformylglycinamidine synthase complex involved in the purines biosynthetic pathway. Catalyzes the ATP-dependent conversion of formylglycinamide ribonucleotide (FGAR) and glutamine to yield formylglycinamidine ribonucleotide (FGAM) and glutamate. The FGAM synthase complex is composed of three subunits. PurQ produces an ammonia molecule by converting glutamine to glutamate. PurL transfers the ammonia molecule to FGAR to form FGAM in an ATP- dependent manner. PurS interacts with Pur
   1016..1057    +  CDS            S-Tag (fragment): affinity and epitope tag derived from pancreatic ribonuclease A
   1087..1104    +  CDS            SET1 (fragment): solubility-enhancement tag derived from T7 phage gene 10B
   1112..1159    +  terminator     T7 terminator: transcription terminator for bacteriophage T7 RNA polymerase
   1196..1651    +  rep_origin     f1 ori (sequence partly withheld): f1 bacteriophage origin of replication; arrow indicates direction of (+) strand synthesis
   1766..2626    -  CDS            AmpR: β-lactamase; bla; confers resistance to ampicillin, carbenicillin, and related antibiotics
   2627..2719    -  promoter       AmpR promoter: bla
   2800..3388    +  rep_origin     ori: high-copy-number ColE1/pMB1/pBR322/pUC origin of replication
   3574..3716    -  misc_feature   bom: basis of mobility region from pBR322
   3818..4009    -  CDS            rop: Rop protein, which maintains plasmids at low copy number; rop
   4026..4406    +  CDS            YPB1_ECOLX: Protein predicted: Swiss-Prot protein existence level 4. From Escherichia coli.
   4468..4532    -  CDS            TcR (fragment): tetracycline efflux protein; tet; confers resistance to tetracycline
   4547..4568    -  protein_bind   CAP binding site: CAP binding activates transcription in the presence of cAMP. E. coli catabolite activator protein
   4581..5663    -  CDS            lacI: lac repressor; lacI; The lac repressor binds to the lac operator to inhibit transcription in E. coli. This inhibition can be relieved by adding lactose or isopropyl-β-D-thiogalactopyranoside (IPTG).
   5664..5741    -  promoter       lacI promoter: lacI
   5749..6028    -  CDS            TcR (fragment): tetracycline efflux protein; tet; confers resistance to tetracycline
   6054..2       +  promoter       T7 promoter (across the origin): promoter for bacteriophage T7 RNA polymerase
