>Addgene plasmid #74225 | pJK545 | depositor full sequence | sequence record 142021 | Full plasmid sequence
GGGGAATTGTGAGCGGATAACAATTCCCCTCTAGAAATAATTTTGTTTAACTTTAAGAAGGAGATATACC
ATGGGCAGCAGCCATCACCATCATCACCACAGCCAGGATCCGAATTCGAGCTCGGCGCGCCTGCAGGTCG
ACAAGCTTGCGGCCGCATAATGCTTAAGTCGAACAGAAAGTAATCGTATTGTACACGGCCGCATAATCGA
AATTAATACGACTCACTATAGGGGAATTGTGAGCGGATAACAATTCCCCATCTTAGTATATTAGTTAAGT
ATAAGAAGGAGATATACATATGAAAGCAGCAATTATCGTATTCCCCGGCACAAACCGGGAGCGCGATATG
GCCATTGCCCTCAAGCGCGTTACAGGGCAGGCCCCGCGCATGATCTGGCACCATGAAACAGATCTGGGAG
ATACCGATCTAGTCGTGCTGCCAGGTGGTTTCAGCTATGGCGATTATCTGCGCTGTGGTGCCATGGCAGC
GCATTCTCCCATCATGGCGGCTATCAAAGCCTTTGCCCAAAAGGGTGGCCATATTTTGGGTGTGTGCAAC
GGCTTCCAGATTTTAACGGAAACAGGGCTTCTGCCCGGTGCTCTGTTGCGCAACGCCAACCTGCGCTTTC
TCTCTCAGGATTGCTACCTGAAGGTGGAAGCAGAGAACACACCTTTCACTCACAAGTGGAAGAAGGGTGA
TGTTTTCCGCACCCCTCTGGCCCATGGTGATGGCAATTACACGGCAGATATCGCCACGCTGGAACGGCTT
GAAGGTGAAGGTCTTGTGGCTTTCCACTATGCCGATGCCAAAGGCAATGTGCAGGCTGATGATGCCATCA
GCAACCCCAATGGCAGCATCAACAGCATTGCGGGTATTCTGAGCGAAAACAAACGCATTTGCGGCATGAT
GCCTCATCCAGAAGATCTGGTTGATCCTCTCATGGGTGGGGAAGATGGTCTGCCATTGTTCCAAGGTCTG
GTGGAGGCTGTAGTCCGGTGAATAAGCCTGTAACCGTTGATGAATCCCTTGCCCGTGAATTCGAGCTCCG
TCGACAAGCTTGCGGCCGCACTCGAGTCTGGTAAAGAAACCGCTGCTGCGAAATTTGAACGCCAGCACAT
GGACTCGTCTACTAGCGCAGCTTAATTAACCTAGGCTGCTGCCACCGCTGAGCAATAACTAGCATAACCC
CTTGGGGCCTCTAAACGGGTCTTGAGGGGTTTTTTGCTGAAAGGAGGAACTATATCCGGATTGGCGAATG
GG
[124 nt withheld, positions 1263-1386]
C
[91 nt withheld, positions 1388-1478]
A
[49 nt withheld, positions 1480-1528]
CCTTTGACGTTGGAGTCCACGTTCTTT
[37 nt withheld, positions 1556-1592]
ACCCTATCTCGGTCTATTCTTTTGATTTATAAGGGATTTTGCCGATTTCGGCCTATTGGTTAAAAAATGA
GCTGATTTAACAAAAATTTAACGCGAATTTTAACAAAATATTAACGTTTACAATTTCTGGCGGCACGATG
GCATGAGATTATCAAAAAGGATCTTCACCTAGATCCTTTTAAATTAAAAATGAAGTTTTAAATCAATCTA
AAGTATATATGAGTAAACTTGGTCTGACAGTTACCAATGCTTAATCAGTGAGGCACCTATCTCAGCGATC
TGTCTATTTCGTTCATCCATAGTTGCCTGACTCCCCGTCGTGTAGATAACTACGATACGGGAGGGCTTAC
CATCTGGCCCCAGTGCTGCAATGATACCGCGAGACCCACGCTCACCGGCTCCAGATTTATCAGCAATAAA
CCAGCCAGCCGGAAGGGCCGAGCGCAGAAGTGGTCCTGCAACTTTATCCGCCTCCATCCAGTCTATTAAT
TGTTGCCGGGAAGCTAGAGTAAGTAGTTCGCCAGTTAATAGTTTGCGCAACGTTGTTGCCATTGCTACAG
GCATCGTGGTGTCACGCTCGTCGTTTGGTATGGCTTCATTCAGCTCCGGTTCCCAACGATCAAGGCGAGT
TACATGATCCCCCATGTTGTGCAAAAAAGCGGTTAGCTCCTTCGGTCCTCCGATCGTTGTCAGAAGTAAG
TTGGCCGCAGTGTTATCACTCATGGTTATGGCAGCACTGCATAATTCTCTTACTGTCATGCCATCCGTAA
GATGCTTTTCTGTGACTGGTGAGTACTCAACCAAGTCATTCTGAGAATAGTGTATGCGGCGACCGAGTTG
CTCTTGCCCGGCGTCAATACGGGATAATACCGCGCCACATAGCAGAACTTTAAAAGTGCTCATCATTGGA
AAACGTTCTTCGGGGCGAAAACTCTCAAGGATCTTACCGCTGTTGAGATCCAGTTCGATGTAACCCACTC
GTGCACCCAACTGATCTTCAGCATCTTTTACTTTCACCAGCGTTTCTGGGTGAGCAAAAACAGGAAGGCA
AAATGCCGCAAAAAAGGGAATAAGGGCGACACGGAAATGTTGAATACTCATACTCTTCCTTTTTCAATCA
TGATTGAAGCATTTATCAGGGTTATTGTCTCATGAGCGGATACATATTTGAATGTATTTAGAAAAATAAA
CAAATAGGTCATGACCAAAATCCCTTAACGTGAGTTTTCGTTCCACTGAGCGTCAGACCCCGTAGAAAAG
ATCAAAGGATCTTCTTGAGATCCTTTTTTTCTGCGCGTAATCTGCTGCTTGCAAACAAAAAAACCACCGC
TACCAGCGGTGGTTTGTTTGCCGGATCAAGAGCTACCAACTCTTTTTCCGAAGGTAACTGGCTTCAGCAG
AGCGCAGATACCAAATACTGTCCTTCTAGTGTAGCCGTAGTTAGGCCACCACTTCAAGAACTCTGTAGCA
CCGCCTACATACCTCGCTCTGCTAATCCTGTTACCAGTGGCTGCTGCCAGTGGCGATAAGTCGTGTCTTA
CCGGGTTGGACTCAAGACGATAGTTACCGGATAAGGCGCAGCGGTCGGGCTGAACGGGGGGTTCGTGCAC
ACAGCCCAGCTTGGAGCGAACGACCTACACCGAACTGAGATACCTACAGCGTGAGCTATGAGAAAGCGCC
ACGCTTCCCGAAGGGAGAAAGGCGGACAGGTATCCGGTAAGCGGCAGGGTCGGAACAGGAGAGCGCACGA
GGGAGCTTCCAGGGGGAAACGCCTGGTATCTTTATAGTCCTGTCGGGTTTCGCCACCTCTGACTTGAGCG
TCGATTTTTGTGATGCTCGTCAGGGGGGCGGAGCCTATGGAAAAACGCCAGCAACGCGGCCTTTTTACGG
TTCCTGGCCTTTTGCTGGCCTTTTGCTCACATGTTCTTTCCTGCGTTATCCCCTGATTCTGTGGATAACC
GTATTACCGCCTTTGAGTGAGCTGATACCGCTCGCCGCAGCCGAACGACCGAGCGCAGCGAGTCAGTGAG
CGAGGAAGCGGAAGAGCGCCTGATGCGGTATTTTCTCCTTACGCATCTGTGCGGTATTTCACACCGCATA
TATGGTGCACTCTCAGTACAATCTGCTCTGATGCCGCATAGTTAAGCCAGTATACACTCCGCTATCGCTA
CGTGACTGGGTCATGGCTGCGCCCCGACACCCGCCAACACCCGCTGACGCGCCCTGACGGGCTTGTCTGC
TCCCGGCATCCGCTTACAGACAAGCTGTGACCGTCTCCGGGAGCTGCATGTGTCAGAGGTTTTCACCGTC
ATCACCGAAACGCGCGAGGCAGCTGCGGTAAAGCTCATCAGCGTGGTCGTGAAGCGATTCACAGATGTCT
GCCTGTTCATCCGCGTCCAGCTCGTTGAGTTTCTCCAGAAGCGTTAATGTCTGGCTTCTGATAAAGCGGG
CCATGTTAAGGGCGGTTTTTTCCTGTTTGGTCACTGATGCCTCCGTGTAAGGGGGATTTCTGTTCATGGG
GGTAATGATACCGATGAAACGAGAGAGGATGCTCACGATACGGGTTACTGATGATGAACATGCCCGGTTA
CTGGAACGTTGTGAGGGTAAACAACTGGCGGTATGGATGCGGCGGGACCAGAGAAAAATCACTCAGGGTC
AATGCCAGCGCTTCGTTAATACAGATGTAGGTGTTCCACAGGGTAGCCAGCAGCATCCTGCGATGCAGAT
CCGGAACATAATGGTGCAGGGCGCTGACTTCCGCGTTTCCAGACTTTACGAAACACGGAAACCGAAGACC
ATTCATGTTGTTGCTCAGGTCGCAGACGTTTTGCAGCAGCAGTCGCTTCACGTTCGCTCGCGTATCGGTG
ATTCATTCTGCTAACCAGTAAGGCAACCCCGCCAGCCTAGCCGGGTCCTCAACGACAGGAGCACGATCAT
GCTAGTCATGCCCCGCGCCCACCGGAAGGAGCTGACTGGGTTGAAGGCTCTCAAGGGCATCGGTCGAGAT
CCCGGTGCCTAATGAGTGAGCTAACTTACATTAATTGCGTTGCGCTCACTGCCCGCTTTCCAGTCGGGAA
ACCTGTCGTGCCAGCTGCATTAATGAATCGGCCAACGCGCGGGGAGAGGCGGTTTGCGTATTGGGCGCCA
GGGTGGTTTTTCTTTTCACCAGTGAGACGGGCAACAGCTGATTGCCCTTCACCGCCTGGCCCTGAGAGAG
TTGCAGCAAGCGGTCCACGCTGGTTTGCCCCAGCAGGCGAAAATCCTGTTTGATGGTGGTTAACGGCGGG
ATATAACATGAGCTGTCTTCGGTATCGTCGTATCCCACTACCGAGATGTCCGCACCAACGCGCAGCCCGG
ACTCGGTAATGGCGCGCATTGCGCCCAGCGCCATCTGATCGTTGGCAACCAGCATCGCAGTGGGAACGAT
GCCCTCATTCAGCATTTGCATGGTTTGTTGAAAACCGGACATGGCACTCCAGTCGCCTTCCCGTTCCGCT
ATCGGCTGAATTTGATTGCGAGTGAGATATTTATGCCAGCCAGCCAGACGCAGACGCGCCGAGACAGAAC
TTAATGGGCCCGCTAACAGCGCGATTTGCTGGTGACCCAATGCGACCAGATGCTCCACGCCCAGTCGCGT
ACCGTCTTCATGGGAGAAAATAATACTGTTGATGGGTGTCTGGTCAGAGACATCAAGAAATAACGCCGGA
ACATTAGTGCAGGCAGCTTCCACAGCAATGGCATCCTGGTCATCCAGCGGATAGTTAATGATCAGCCCAC
TGACGCGTTGCGCGAGAAGATTGTGCACCGCCGCTTTACAGGCTTCGACGCCGCTTCGTTCTACCATCGA
CACCACCACGCTGGCACCCAGTTGATCGGCGCGAGATTTAATCGCCGCGACAATTTGCGACGGCGCGTGC
AGGGCCAGACTGGAGGTGGCAACGCCAATCAGCAACGACTGTTTGCCCGCCAGTTGTTGTGCCACGCGGT
TGGGAATGTAATTCAGCTCCGCCATCGCCGCTTCCACTTTTTCCCGCGTTTTCGCAGAAACGTGGCTGGC
CTGGTTCACCACGCGGGAAACGGTCTGATAAGAGACACCGGCATACTCTGCGACATCGTATAACGTTACT
GGTTTCACATTCACCACCCTGAATTGACTCTCTTCCGGGCGCTATCATGCCATACCGCGAAAGGTTTTGC
GCCATTCGATGGTGTCCGGGATCTCGACGCTCTCCCTTATGCGACTCCTGCATTAGGAAGCAGCCCAGTA
GTAGGTTGAGGCCGTTGAGCACCGCCGCCGCAAGGAATGGTGCATGCAAGGAGATGGCGCCCAACAGTCC
CCCGGCCACGGGGCCTGCCACCATACCCACGCCGAAACAAGCGCTCATGAGCCCGAAGTGGCGAGCCCGA
TCTTCCCCATCGGTGATGTCGGCGATATAGGCGCCAGCAACCGCACCTGTGGCGCCGGTGATGCCGGCCA
CGATGCGTCCGGCGTAGAGGATCGAGATCGATCTCGATCCCGCGAAATTAATACGACTCACTATA
Features (pLannotate 1.2.2; 21 found; start..end, strand, type, name):
      3..27      +  protein_bind   lac operator: The lac repressor binds to the lac operator to inhibit transcription in E. coli. This inhibition can be relieved by adding lactose or isopropyl-β-D-thiogalactopyranoside (IPTG). lac repressor encoded by lacI
     42..64      +  RBS            RBS: efficient ribosome binding site from bacteriophage T7 gene 10 (Olins and Rangwala, 1989)
    214..232     +  promoter       T7 promoter: promoter for bacteriophage T7 RNA polymerase
    233..257     +  protein_bind   lac operator: The lac repressor binds to the lac operator to inhibit transcription in E. coli. This inhibition can be relieved by adding lactose or isopropyl-β-D-thiogalactopyranoside (IPTG). lac repressor encoded by lacI
    312..971     +  CDS            purQ: PURQ_SYNY3 - Experimental evidence at protein level: Swiss-Prot protein existence level 1. Part of the phosphoribosylformylglycinamidine synthase complex involved in the purines biosynthetic pathway. Catalyzes the ATP-dependent conversion of formylglycinamide ribonucleotide (FGAR) and glutamine to yield formylglycinamidine ribonucleotide (FGAM) and glutamate. The FGAM synthase complex is composed of three subunits. PurQ produces an ammonia molecule by converting glutamine to glutamate. PurL transfers the ammonia molecule to FGAR to form FGAM in an ATP- dependent manner. PurS interacts with Pur
   1083..1124    +  CDS            S-Tag (fragment): affinity and epitope tag derived from pancreatic ribonuclease A
   1154..1171    +  CDS            SET1 (fragment): solubility-enhancement tag derived from T7 phage gene 10B
   1179..1226    +  terminator     T7 terminator: transcription terminator for bacteriophage T7 RNA polymerase
   1263..1718    +  rep_origin     f1 ori (sequence partly withheld): f1 bacteriophage origin of replication; arrow indicates direction of (+) strand synthesis
   1833..2693    -  CDS            AmpR: β-lactamase; bla; confers resistance to ampicillin, carbenicillin, and related antibiotics
   2694..2786    -  promoter       AmpR promoter: bla
   2867..3455    +  rep_origin     ori: high-copy-number ColE1/pMB1/pBR322/pUC origin of replication
   3641..3783    -  misc_feature   bom: basis of mobility region from pBR322
   3885..4076    -  CDS            rop: Rop protein, which maintains plasmids at low copy number; rop
   4093..4473    +  CDS            YPB1_ECOLX: Protein predicted: Swiss-Prot protein existence level 4. From Escherichia coli.
   4535..4599    -  CDS            TcR (fragment): tetracycline efflux protein; tet; confers resistance to tetracycline
   4614..4635    -  protein_bind   CAP binding site: CAP binding activates transcription in the presence of cAMP. E. coli catabolite activator protein
   4648..5730    -  CDS            lacI: lac repressor; lacI; The lac repressor binds to the lac operator to inhibit transcription in E. coli. This inhibition can be relieved by adding lactose or isopropyl-β-D-thiogalactopyranoside (IPTG).
   5731..5808    -  promoter       lacI promoter: lacI
   5816..6095    -  CDS            TcR (fragment): tetracycline efflux protein; tet; confers resistance to tetracycline
   6121..2       +  promoter       T7 promoter (across the origin): promoter for bacteriophage T7 RNA polymerase
