[The description below was written by a language model from this plasmid's Addgene catalogue record and pLannotate feature annotations shown in this document.]
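Description:
pJK545 is a bacterial expression plasmid built on the Novagen pETDuet-1 backbone for producing the glutaminase subunit (PurQ, here AaPurQ) of formylglycinamidine ribonucleotide synthetase from Acetobacter aceti 1023. It is selected through the β-lactamase (AmpR) gene. It replicates from a ColE1/pBR322-type origin accompanied by the bom and rop elements, the latter normally holding copy number down, although the catalogue lists copy number as unknown. An f1 origin is also present, along with tetracycline-resistance gene remnants from the pBR322 lineage that are only fragments.

As a Duet vector, the plasmid has two T7 promoter/lac operator units. The first, spanning the sequence origin, is followed by the T7 gene 10 ribosome binding site, and no coding sequence is annotated there, so it appears unoccupied. The purQ open reading frame, about 660 bp, lies downstream of the second T7 promoter and lac operator, cloned between NdeI and EcoRI sites that were both retained. It carries a silent change in the Ala63 codon. S-Tag fragments and the T7 terminator lie downstream, separated from the annotated coding region by a gap. The record does not state that the protein is tagged. The plasmid-borne lacI gene supplies lac repressor, so transcription needs a host expressing T7 RNA polymerase and is relieved by IPTG.

PurQ generates ammonia from glutamine for the PurL subunit of the three-part FGAM synthase complex in purine biosynthesis, so the construct serves to make this subunit recombinantly. Two depositor sequence records exist, 6,070 and 6,137 nt long, with identical feature sets. They differ by 67 nt between the first ribosome binding site and the second T7 promoter, and the shorter one matches the catalogued size.
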