Addgene plasmid #74225: pJK545
Purpose: Produces Acetobacter aceti 1023 formylglycinamidine ribonucleotide synthetase glutaminase subunit (AaPurQ)
Depositing lab: T. J. Kappock. Depositing organization: Purdue University.
Backbone
  Vector backbone: pETDuet-1
  Backbone manufacturer: Novagen
  Backbone size w/o insert (bp): 5420
  Total vector size (bp): 6070
  Vector type: Bacterial Expression
Growth in bacteria
  Bacterial resistance: Ampicillin, 100 μg/mL
  Growth temperature: 37°C
  Growth strain: DH5alpha
  Copy number: Unknown
Gene/Insert
  Gene/Insert name: formylglycinamidine ribonucleotide synthetase, glutaminase subunit (alt names: purQ; AZ09_06385)
  Species: Acetobacter aceti 1023
  Mutation: contains a silent mutation in Ala63 codon
  GenBank ID: KDE20460
  Promoter: T7
  Cloning method: Restriction Enzyme; 5′ cloning site NdeI (not destroyed); 3′ cloning site EcoRI (not destroyed)
  Sequencing primers: 5′ pET upstream primer; 3′ T7 terminator
Terms and licenses: Academic/Nonprofit Terms; Industry Terms: Not Available to Industry
How to cite: pJK545 was a gift from T. J. Kappock (Addgene plasmid # 74225 ; http://n2t.net/addgene:74225 ; RRID:Addgene_74225)
