>Addgene plasmid #74225 | pJK545 | addgene partial sequence | sequence record 141182 | pBRrevBam 5'-GGTGATGTCGGCGATATAGG-3'
GCCGGCCACGATGCGTCCGGCGTAGAGGATCGAGATCGATCTCGATCCCGCGAAATTAATACGACTCACT
ATAGGGGAATTGTGAGCGGATAACAATTCCCCTCTAGAAATAATTTTGTTTAACTTTAAGAAGGAGATAT
ACCATGGGCAGCAGCCATCACCATCATCACCACAGCCAGGATCCGAATTCGAGCTCGGCGCGCCTGCAGG
TCGACAAGCTTGCGGCCGCATAATGCTTAAGTCGAACAGAAAGTAATCGTATTGTACACGGCCGCATAAT
CGAAATTAATACGACTCACTATAGGGGAATTGTGAGCGGATAACAATTCCCCATCTTAGTATATTAGTTA
AGTATAAGAAGGAGATATACATATGAAAGCAGCAATTATCGTATTCCCCGGCACAAACCGGGAGCGCGAT
ATGGCCATTGCCCTCAAGCGCGTTACAGGGCAGGCCCCGCGCATGATCTGGCACCATGAAACAGATCTGG
GAGATACCGATCTAGTCGTGCTGCCAGGTGGTTTCAGCTATGGCGATTATCTGCGCTGTGGTGCCATGGC
AGCGCATTCTCCCATCATGGCGGCTATCAAAGCCTTTGCCCAAAAGGGTGGCCATATTTTGGGTGTGTGC
AACGGCTTCCAGATTTTAACGGAAACAGGGCTTCTGCCCGGTGCTCTGTTGCGCAACGCCAACCTGCGCT
TTCTCTCTCAGGATTGCTACCTGAAGGTGGAAGCAGAGAACACACCTTTCACTCACAAGTGGAAGAAGGG
TGATGTTTTCCGCACCCCTCTGGCCCATGGTGATGGCAATTACACGGCAGATATCGCCACGCTGGAACGG
CTTGAAGGTGAAGGTCTTGTGGCTTTCCACTATGCCGATGCCAAAGGCAATGTGCAGGCTGATGATGCCA
TCAGCAACCCCAATGGCAGCATCAACAGCATTGCGGGTATTCTGAGCGAAAAC
