>Addgene plasmid #74225 | pJK545 | addgene partial sequence | sequence record 141185 | T7term 5'-GCTAGTTATTGCTCAGCGG-3'
GTAGACGAGTCCATGTGCTGGCGTTCAAATTTCGCAGCAGCGGTTTCTTTACCAGACTCGAGTGCGGCCG
CAAGCTTGTCGACGGAGCTCGAATTCACGGGCAAGGGATTCATCAACGGTTACAGGCTTATTCACCGGAC
TACAGCCTCCACCAGACCTTGGAACAATGGCAGACCATCTTCCCCACCCATGAGAGGATCAACCAGATCT
TCTGGATGAGGCATCATGCCGCAAATGCGTTTGTTTTCGCTCAGAATACCCGCAATGCTGTTGATGCTGC
CATTGGGGTTGCTGATGGCATCATCAGCCTGCACATTGCCTTTGGCATCGGCATAGTGGAAAGCCACAAG
ACCTTCACCTTCAAGCCGTTCCAGCGTGGCGATATCTGCCGTGTAATTGCCATCACCATGGGCCAGAGGG
GTGCGGAAAACATCACCCTTCTTCCACTTGTGAGTGAAAGGTGTGTTCTCTGCTTCCACCTTCAGGTAGC
AATCCTGAGAGAGAAAGCGCAGGTTGGCGTTGCGCAACAGAGCACCGGGCAGAAGCCCTGTTTCCGTTAA
AATCTGGAAGCCGTTGCACACACCCAAAATATGGCCACCCTTTTGGGCAAAGGCTTTGATAGCCGCCATG
ATGGGAGAATGCGCTGCCATGGCACCACAGCGCAGATAATCGCCATAGCTGAAACCACCTGGCAGCACGA
CTAGATCGGTATCTCCCAGATCTGTTTCATGGTGCCAGATCATGCGCGGGGCCTGCCCTGTAACGCGCTT
GAGGGCAATGGCCATATCGCGCTCCCGGTTTGTGCCGGGGAATACGATAATTGCTGCTTTCATATGTATA
TCTCCTTCTTATACTTAACTAATATACTAAGATGGGGAATTGTTATCCGCTCACAATTCCCCTATAGTGA
GTCGTATTAATTTCGATTATGCGGCCGTGTACAATACGATTACTTTCTGTTCGACTTAAGCATTATGCGG
CC
